>Addgene plasmid #35028 | pShuttle-FEN1DA | addgene partial sequence | sequence record 52026 | CMV-F 5'-CGCAAATGGGCGGTAGGCGTG-3'
GTGAACCGTCAGATCCGCTAGAGATCTGGTACCGTCGACGCGGCCGCTCGAGCCTAAGCTTCTAGATAAG
ATCGCGTATGGACTACAAAGACCATGACGGTGATTATAAAGATCATGACATCGATTACAAGGATGACGAT
GACTTAATTAAAGGAATTCAAGGCCTGGCCAAACTAATTGCTGATGTGGCCCCCAGTGCCATCCGGGAGA
ATGACATCAAGAGCTACTTTGGCCGTAAGGTGGCCATTGATGCCTCTATGAGCATTTATCAGTTCCTGAT
TGCTGTTCGCCAGGGTGGGGATGTGCTGCAGAATGAGGAGGGTGAGACCACCAGCCACCTGATGGGCATG
TTCTACCGCACCATTCGCATGATGGAGAACGGCATCAAGCCCGTGTATGTCTTTGATGGCAAGCCGCCAC
AGCTCAAGTCAGGCGAGCTGGCCAAACGCAGTGAGCGGCGGGCTGAGGCAGAGAAGCAGCTGCAGCAGGC
TCAGGCTGCTGGGGCCGAGCAGGAGGTGGAAAAATTCACTAAGCGGCTGGTGAAGGTCACTAAGCAGCAC
AATGATGAGTGCAAACATCTGCTGAGCCTCATGGGCATCCCTTATCTTGATGCACCCAGTGAGGCAGAGG
CCAGCTGTGCTGCCCTGGTGAAGGCTGGCAAAGTCTATGCTGCGGCTACCGAGGACATGGCCTGCCTCAC
CTTCGGCAGCCCTGTGCTAATGCGACACCTGACTGCCAGTGAAGCCAAAAAGCTGCCAATCCAGGAATTC
CACCTGAGCCGGATTCTGCAGGAGCTGGGCCTGAACCAGGAACAGTTTGTGGATCTGTGCATCCTGCTAG
GCAGTGACTACTGTGAGAGTATCCG
