>Addgene plasmid #35028 | pShuttle-FEN1DA | addgene partial sequence | sequence record 52355 | SV40pA-R 5'-GAAATTTGTGATGCTATTGC-3'
AGTTAACAACAACAATTGCATTCATTTTATGTTTCAGGTTCAGGGGGAGGTGTGGGAGGTTTTTTAAAGC
AAGTAAAACCTCTACAAATGTGGTATGGCTGATTATGATCAGTTATCTAGATCCGGTGGATCGGATAAAC
TTATTATTTTCCCCTTTTAAACTTCCCTGCTGCCCCAGTCTTTGCCTTCTTCTTAGTGGATCCCTTGGGT
TCTGGCTCCTTGCGCTTAGCTGAAGAGAGTGAGCCGGTCACCTTGAAGAAATCATCCAGGCGGCCCTGGG
TGCTGCCTTGGCGGCTCTTACTCAGCCTCTTGACCCCACTGCGGATTCGCTCCTCAGAGAACTGCTTTTC
ACCACACATGAACTTGATCAGCTCTTCTTCATTTGGCTCGCTCCACTTCAGCTCCACAGACTCTGGGTCC
AGCACCTCAGGTTCCAAGAAGAGCTGGTGAGCCTCCTTGTGGAGCCAATTTTCCGGCACAGGGTACTTGT
TGGGGTCAAGTCGCCGCACGATCTCCTCGATGCTCTTGTGCTTCTGGATGAGGTCCACAGCCCGCTTGGG
CCCAATACCCCGGATACTCTCACAGTAGTCACTGCCTAGCAGGATGCACAGATCCACAAACTGTTCCTGG
TTCAGGCCCAGCTCCTGCAGAATCCGGCTCAGGTGGAATTCCTGGATTGGCAGCTTTTTGGCTTCACTGG
CAGTCAGGTGTCGCA
