[The description below was written by a language model from this plasmid's Addgene catalogue record.]
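Description:
pShuttle-FEN1DA is an adenoviral shuttle plasmid built on the commercial pShuttle backbone (about 7.5 kb), carrying an insert of roughly 1.5 kb for a total of about 9 kb. It is classed as both a mammalian expression and an adenoviral vector. It is maintained in E. coli as a high-copy plasmid under kanamycin selection. Shuttle vectors of this type generally serve as transfer plasmids. The expression cassette is moved by recombination into a larger adenoviral genome plasmid, which is then used to produce recombinant adenovirus for delivering the gene to mammalian cells. No feature table is provided, so the origin of replication, the recombination arms, viral terminal repeats and the polyadenylation signal cannot be confirmed from the record.

The payload is human FEN1 (flap endonuclease 1, also known as FEN-1, MF1 or RAD2) carrying the D181A point mutation, which the record describes as nuclease dead. Expression is driven by the CMV promoter, a strong constitutive promoter in mammalian cells. The protein carries an N-terminal Flag epitope tag, which allows detection or immunoprecipitation and helps distinguish it from endogenous FEN1. The insert was cloned by restriction enzyme into an EcoRV site, and the site was destroyed at both junctions.

The associated publication concerns the role of FEN1 in telomere stability and replication fork re-initiation. In that context, the construct is suited to expressing a catalytically inactive FEN1 in human cells, for example to test whether nuclease activity is required for a given FEN1 function alongside a wild-type counterpart. The record does not spell out the specific experimental design.
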