Addgene plasmid #35028: pShuttle-FEN1DA
Depositing lab: Sheila Stewart. Depositing organization: Washington University in Saint Louis. Publication: FEN1 ensures telomere stability by facilitating replication fork re-initiation. Saharia A, Teasley DC, Duxin JP, Dao B, Chiappinelli KB, Stewart SA. J Biol Chem. 2010 Aug 27;285(35):27057-66. Epub 2010 Jun 15. 10.1074/jbc.M110.112276 PubMed 20551483.
Backbone
  Vector backbone: pShuttle
  Backbone manufacturer: Stratgene
  Backbone size w/o insert (bp): 7500
  Total vector size (bp): 9000
  Vector type: Mammalian Expression, Adenoviral
Growth in bacteria
  Bacterial resistance: Kanamycin, 50 μg/mL
  Growth temperature: 37°C
  Growth strain: XL10 Gold
  Copy number: High Copy
Gene/Insert
  Gene/Insert name: FEN1DA
  Species: H. sapiens (human)
  Insert size (bp): 1500
  Mutation: D181A--NUCLEASE DEAD POINT MUTANT
  Entrez Gene: FEN1 (a.k.a. FEN-1, MF1, RAD2)
  Promoter: CMV
  Tag / fusion protein: Flag (N terminal on insert)
  Cloning method: Restriction Enzyme; 5′ cloning site EcoRV (destroyed during cloning); 3′ cloning site EcoRV (destroyed during cloning)
  Sequencing primers: 5′ GGTctatataagcagagctg; 3′ CTGatcataatcagccataccac
Terms and licenses: Academic/Nonprofit Terms; Industry Terms: Not Available to Industry
How to cite: pShuttle-FEN1DA was a gift from Sheila Stewart (Addgene plasmid # 35028 ; http://n2t.net/addgene:35028 ; RRID:Addgene_35028)
